LOCUS       Exported 3301 bp ds-DNA circular SYN 13-MAY-2021
DEFINITION  Multisite gateway vector for 3' tagging with rab3aa.
ACCESSION   .
VERSION     .
KEYWORDS    p3E-rab3aa
SOURCE      synthetic DNA construct
  ORGANISM  synthetic DNA construct
REFERENCE   1 (bases 1 to 3301)
  TITLE     Parton Lab Plasmids for in vivo cell biology in the zebrafish
REFERENCE   2 (bases 1 to 3301)
  AUTHORS   .
  TITLE     Direct Submission
  JOURNAL   Exported May 13, 2021 from SnapGene Server 1.1.58
            http://www.snapgene.com
FEATURES             Location/Qualifiers
     source          1..3301
                     /organism="synthetic DNA construct"
                     /mol_type="other DNA"
     protein_bind    complement(1..125)
                     /gene="mutant version of attR"
                     /label=attR2
                     /bound_moiety="LR Clonase(TM)"
                     /note="recombination site for the Gateway(R) LR reaction"
     protein_bind    complement(787..882)
                     /gene="mutant version of attL"
                     /label=attL3
                     /bound_moiety="LR Clonase(TM)"
                     /note="recombination site for the Gateway(R) LR reaction"
     primer_bind     complement(919..938)
                     /label=T7
                     /note="T7 promoter, forward primer"
     promoter        complement(920..938)
                     /label=T7 promoter
                     /note="promoter for bacteriophage T7 RNA polymerase"
     primer_bind     complement(943..959)
                     /label=M13 rev
                     /note="common sequencing primer, one of multiple similar
                     variants"
     primer_bind     complement(943..959)
                     /label=M13 Reverse
                     /note="In lacZ gene. Also called M13-rev"
     primer_bind     complement(1061..1080)
                     /label=pENTR-R
                     /note="pENTR vectors, reverse primer"
     CDS             1072..1881
                     /codon_start=1
                     /gene="aph(3')-Ia"
                     /product="aminoglycoside phosphotransferase"
                     /label=KanR
                     /note="confers resistance to kanamycin in bacteria or G418
                     (Geneticin(R)) in eukaryotes"
                     /translation="MSHIQRETSRPRLNSNMDADLYGYKWARDNVGQSGATIYRLYGKP
                     DAPELFLKHGKGSVANDVTDEMVRLNWLTEFMPLPTIKHFIRTPDDAWLLTTAIPGKTA
                     FQVLEEYPDSGENIVDALAVFLRRLHSIPVCNCPFNSDRVFRLAQAQSRMNNGLVDASD
                     FDDERNGWPVEQVWKEMHKLLPFSPDSVVTHGDFSLDNLIFDEGKLIGCIDVGRVGIAD
                     RYQDLAILWNCLGEFSPSLQKRLFQKYGIDNPDMNKLQFHLMLDEFF"
     primer_bind     complement(1139..1158)
                     /label=Kan-R
                     /note="Kanamycin resistance gene, reverse primer"
     rep_origin      2028..2616
                     /direction=RIGHT
                     /label=ori
                     /note="high-copy-number ColE1/pMB1/pBR322/pUC origin of
                     replication"
     primer_bind     2517..2536
                     /label=pBR322ori-F
                     /note="pBR322 origin, forward primer"
     primer_bind     2770..2787
                     /label=L4440
                     /note="L4440 vector, forward primer"
     terminator      2946..2973
                     /label=rrnB T2 terminator
                     /note="transcription terminator T2 from the E. coli rrnB
                     gene"
     terminator      3065..3151
                     /gene="Escherichia coli rrnB"
                     /label=rrnB T1 terminator
                     /note="transcription terminator T1 from the E. coli rrnB
                     gene"
     primer_bind     3200..3222
                     /label=M13/pUC Forward
                     /note="In lacZ gene"
     primer_bind     3214..3231
                     /label=M13 Forward
                     /note="In lacZ gene. Also called M13-F20 or M13 (-21)
                     Forward"
     primer_bind     3215..3231
                     /label=M13 fwd
                     /note="common sequencing primer, one of multiple similar
                     variants"
ORIGIN
        1 catagtgact gcatatgttg tgttttacag tattatgtag tctgtttttt atgcaaaatc
       61 taatttaata tattgatatt tatatcattt tacgtttctc gttcaacttt cttgtacaaa
      121 gtggtggctt cagcgaatga tgctcggtat ggacaaaaag actctgcaga acagaacttt
      181 gactacatgt ttaaggtcct gatcattggt aacagcagtg ttggcaaaac tagtttcctg
      241 ttccgttatg ctgatgactc cttcacacct gcttttgtca gcactgtcgg catagacttc
      301 aaagtcaaga ccatctatag gaacgacaag aggataaagc tccaaatatg ggacactgct
      361 gggcaggaga ggtacaggac catcaccaca gcttactatc gcggagcaat gggcttcatt
      421 cttatgtatg acatcaccaa cgaggattct tttaatgccg ttcaggactg gtccacacag
      481 attaagacgt attcatggga caacgctcaa gtgctgctgg tgggaaataa gtgtgatatg
      541 gaagatgaga gagttgttgc tggacagaga ggcagacaat tgtctgaaca gctaggcttt
      601 gagttttttg aagccagtgc caaggacaat ataaacgtca agcagacatt tgagcgtctg
      661 gtggatgtaa tctgtgagag aatgtcagag aacctggagt cagcagatcc atccatgact
      721 ggaaacaagc tgggtcccga gctctcagag caaccgcagc gctcacacaa ggactgcgct
      781 tgctaacaac tttattatac aaagttggca ttataaaaaa gcattgctta tcaatttgtt
      841 gcaacgaaca ggtcactatc agtcaaaata aaatcattat ttggagctcc atggtagcgt
      901 taacgcggcc gcgatatccc ctatagtgag tcgtattaca tggtcatagc tgtttcctgg
      961 cagctctggc ccgtgtctca aaatctctga tgttacattg cacaagataa aaatatatca
     1021 tcatgaacaa taaaactgtc tgcttacata aacagtaata caaggggtgt tatgagccat
     1081 attcaacggg aaacgtcgag gccgcgatta aattccaaca tggatgctga tttatatggg
     1141 tataaatggg ctcgcgataa tgtcgggcaa tcaggtgcga caatctatcg cttgtatggg
     1201 aagcccgatg cgccagagtt gtttctgaaa catggcaaag gtagcgttgc caatgatgtt
     1261 acagatgaga tggtcagact aaactggctg acggaattta tgcctcttcc gaccatcaag
     1321 cattttatcc gtactcctga tgatgcatgg ttactcacca ctgcgatccc cggaaaaaca
     1381 gcattccagg tattagaaga atatcctgat tcaggtgaaa atattgttga tgcgctggca
     1441 gtgttcctgc gccggttgca ttcgattcct gtttgtaatt gtccttttaa cagcgatcgc
     1501 gtatttcgtc tcgctcaggc gcaatcacga atgaataacg gtttggttga tgcgagtgat
     1561 tttgatgacg agcgtaatgg ctggcctgtt gaacaagtct ggaaagaaat gcataaactt
     1621 ttgccattct caccggattc agtcgtcact catggtgatt tctcacttga taaccttatt
     1681 tttgacgagg ggaaattaat aggttgtatt gatgttggac gagtcggaat cgcagaccga
     1741 taccaggatc ttgccatcct atggaactgc ctcggtgagt tttctccttc attacagaaa
     1801 cggctttttc aaaaatatgg tattgataat cctgatatga ataaattgca gtttcatttg
     1861 atgctcgatg agtttttcta atcagaattg gttaattggt tgtaacactg gcagagcatt
     1921 acgctgactt gacgggacgg cgcaagctca tgaccaaaat cccttaacgt gagttacgcg
     1981 tcgttccact gagcgtcaga ccccgtagaa aagatcaaag gatcttcttg agatcctttt
     2041 tttctgcgcg taatctgctg cttgcaaaca aaaaaaccac cgctaccagc ggtggtttgt
     2101 ttgccggatc aagagctacc aactcttttt ccgaaggtaa ctggcttcag cagagcgcag
     2161 ataccaaata ctgttcttct agtgtagccg tagttaggcc accacttcaa gaactctgta
     2221 gcaccgccta catacctcgc tctgctaatc ctgttaccag tggctgctgc cagtggcgat
     2281 aagtcgtgtc ttaccgggtt ggactcaaga cgatagttac cggataaggc gcagcggtcg
     2341 ggctgaacgg ggggttcgtg cacacagccc agcttggagc gaacgaccta caccgaactg
     2401 agatacctac agcgtgagct atgagaaagc gccacgcttc ccgaagggag aaaggcggac
     2461 aggtatccgg taagcggcag ggtcggaaca ggagagcgca cgagggagct tccaggggga
     2521 aacgcctggt atctttatag tcctgtcggg tttcgccacc tctgacttga gcgtcgattt
     2581 ttgtgatgct cgtcaggggg gcggagccta tggaaaaacg ccagcaacgc ggccttttta
     2641 cggttcctgg ccttttgctg gccttttgct cacatgttct ttcctgcgtt atcccctgat
     2701 tctgtggata accgtattac cgcctttgag tgagctgata ccgctcgccg cagccgaacg
     2761 accgagcgca gcgagtcagt gagcgaggaa gcggaagagc gcccaatacg caaaccgcct
     2821 ctccccgcgc gttggccgat tcattaatgc agctggcacg acaggtttcc cgactggaaa
     2881 gcgggcagtg agcgcaacgc aattaatacg cgtaccgcta gccaggaaga gtttgtagaa
     2941 acgcaaaaag gccatccgtc aggatggcct tctgcttagt ttgatgcctg gcagtttatg
     3001 gcgggcgtcc tgcccgccac cctccgggcc gttgcttcac aacgttcaaa tccgctcccg
     3061 gcggatttgt cctactcagg agagcgttca ccgacaaaca acagataaaa cgaaaggccc
     3121 agtcttccga ctgagccttt cgttttattt gatgcctggc agttccctac tctcgcgtta
     3181 acgctagcat ggatgttttc ccagtcacga cgttgtaaaa cgacggccag tcttaagctc
     3241 gggccctgca gctctagagc tcgaattcta caggtcacta ataccatcta agtagttggt
     3301 t
//
