>Addgene plasmid #109703 | p3E-rab3aa | depositor full sequence | sequence record 206640 | Full Sequence
CTTTCCTGCGTTATCCCCTGATTCTGTGGATAACCGTATTACCGCCTTTGAGTGAGCTGATACCGCTCGC
CGCAGCCGAACGACCGAGCGCAGCGAGTCAGTGAGCGAGGAAGCGGAAGAGCGCCCAATACGCAAACCGC
CTCTCCCCGCGCGTTGGCCGATTCATTAATGCAGCTGGCACGACAGGTTTCCCGACTGGAAAGCGGGCAG
TGAGCGCAACGCAATTAATACGCGTACCGCTAGCCAGGAAGAGTTTGTAGAAACGCAAAAAGGCCATCCG
TCAGGATGGCCTTCTGCTTAGTTTGATGCCTGGCAGTTTATGGCGGGCGTCCTGCCCGCCACCCTCCGGG
CCGTTGCTTCACAACGTTCAAATCCGCTCCCGGCGGATTTGTCCTACTCAGGAGAGCGTTCACCGACAAA
CAACAGATAAAACGAAAGGCCCAGTCTTCCGACTGAGCCTTTCGTTTTATTTGATGCCTGGCAGTTCCCT
ACTCTCGCGTTAACGCTAGCATGGATGTTTTCCCAGTCACGACGTTGTAAAACGACGGCCAGTCTTAAGC
TCGGGCCCTGCAGCTCTAGAGCTCGAATTCTACAGGTCACTAATACCATCTAAGTAGTTGATTCATAGTG
ACTGCATATGTTGTGTTTTACAGTATTATGTAGTCTGTTTTTTATGCAAAATCTAATTTAATATATTGAT
ATTTATATCATTTTACGTTTCTCGTTCAACTTTCTTGTACAAAGTGGTGGCTTCAGCGAATGATGCTCGG
TATGGACAAAAAGACTCTGCAGAACAGAACTTTGACTACATGTTTAAGGTCCTGATCATTGGTAACAGCA
GTGTTGGCAAAACTAGTTTCCTGTTCCGTTATGCTGATGACTCCTTCACACCTGCTTTTGTCAGCACTGT
CGGCATAGACTTCAAAGTCAAGACCATCTATAGGAACGACAAGAGGATAAAGCTCCAAATATGGGACACT
GCTGGGCAGGAGAGGTACAGGACCATCACCACAGCTTACTATCGCGGAGCAATGGGCTTCATTCTTATGT
ATGACATCACCAACGAGGATTCTTTTAATGCCGTTCAGGACTGGTCCACACAGATTAAGACGTATTCATG
GGACAACGCTCAAGTGCTGCTGGTGGGAAATAAGTGTGATATGGAAGATGAGAGAGTTGTTGCTGGACAG
AGAGGCAGACAATTGTCTGAACAGCTAGGCTTTGAGTTTTTTGAAGCCAGTGCCAAGGACAATATAAACG
TCAAGCAGACATTTGAGCGTCTGGTGGATGTAATCTGTGAGAGAATGTCAGAGAACCTGGAGTCAGCAGA
TCCATCCATGACTGGAAACAAGCTGGGTCCCGAGCTCTCAGAGCAACCGCAGCGCTCACACAAGGACTGC
GCTTGCTAACAACTTTATTATACAAAGTTGGCATTATAAAAAAGCATTGCTTATCAATTTGTTGCAACGA
ACAGGTCACTATCAGTCAAAATAAAATCATTATTTGGAGCTCCATGGTAGCGTTAACGCGGCCGCGATAT
CCCCTATAGTGAGTCGTATTACATGGTCATAGCTGTTTCCTGGCAGCTCTGGCCCGTGTCTCAAAATCTC
TGATGTTACATTGCACAAGATAAAAATATATCATCATGAACAATAAAACTGTCTGCTTACATAAACAGTA
ATACAAGGGGTGTTATGAGCCATATTCAACGGGAAACGTCGAGGCCGCGATTAAATTCCAACATGGATGC
TGATTTATATGGGTATAAATGGGCTCGCGATAATGTCGGGCAATCAGGTGCGACAATCTATCGCTTGTAT
GGGAAGCCCGATGCGCCAGAGTTGTTTCTGAAACATGGCAAAGGTAGCGTTGCCAATGATGTTACAGATG
AGATGGTCAGACTAAACTGGCTGACGGAATTTATGCCTCTTCCGACCATCAAGCATTTTATCCGTACTCC
TGATGATGCATGGTTACTCACCACTGCGATCCCCGGAAAAACAGCATTCCAGGTATTAGAAGAATATCCT
GATTCAGGTGAAAATATTGTTGATGCGCTGGCAGTGTTCCTGCGCCGGTTGCATTCGATTCCTGTTTGTA
ATTGTCCTTTTAACAGCGATCGCGTATTTCGTCTCGCTCAGGCGCAATCACGAATGAATAACGGTTTGGT
TGATGCGAGTGATTTTGATGACGAGCGTAATGGCTGGCCTGTTGAACAAGTCTGGAAAGAAATGCATAAA
CTTTTGCCATTCTCACCGGATTCAGTCGTCACTCATGGTGATTTCTCACTTGATAACCTTATTTTTGACG
AGGGGAAATTAATAGGTTGTATTGATGTTGGACGAGTCGGAATCGCAGACCGATACCAGGATCTTGCCAT
CCTATGGAACTGCCTCGGTGAGTTTTCTCCTTCATTACAGAAACGGCTTTTTCAAAAATATGGTATTGAT
AATCCTGATATGAATAAATTGCAGTTTCATTTGATGCTCGATGAGTTTTTCTAATCAGAATTGGTTAATT
GGTTGTAACACTGGCAGAGCATTACGCTGACTTGACGGGACGGCGCAAGCTCATGACCAAAATCCCTTAA
CGTGAGTTACGCGTCGTTCCACTGAGCGTCAGACCCCGTAGAAAAGATCAAAGGATCTTCTTGAGATCCT
TTTTTTCTGCGCGTAATCTGCTGCTTGCAAACAAAAAAACCACCGCTACCAGCGGTGGTTTGTTTGCCGG
ATCAAGAGCTACCAACTCTTTTTCCGAAGGTAACTGGCTTCAGCAGAGCGCAGATACCAAATACTGTCCT
TCTAGTGTAGCCGTAGTTAGGCCACCACTTCAAGAACTCTGTAGCACCGCCTACATACCTCGCTCTGCTA
ATCCTGTTACCAGTGGCTGCTGCCAGTGGCGATAAGTCGTGTCTTACCGGGTTGGACTCAAGACGATAGT
TACCGGATAAGGCGCAGCGGTCGGGCTGAACGGGGGGTTCGTGCACACAGCCCAGCTTGGAGCGAACGAC
CTACACCGAACTGAGATACCTACAGCGTGAGCATTGAGAAAGCGCCACGCTTCCCGAAGGGAGAAAGGCG
GACAGGTATCCGGTAAGCGGCAGGGTCGGAACAGGAGAGCGCACGAGGGAGCTTCCAGGGGGAAACGCCT
GGTATCTTTATAGTCCTGTCGGGTTTCGCCACCTCTGACTTGAGCGTCGATTTTTGTGATGCTCGTCAGG
GGGGCGGAGCCTATGGAAAAACGCCAGCAACGCGGCCTTTTTACGGTTCCTGGCCTTTTGCTGGCCTTTT
GCTCACATGTT
Features (pLannotate 1.2.2; 11 found; start..end, strand, type, name):
    121..213     +  CDS            lacI (fragment): lac repressor; lacI; The lac repressor binds to the lac operator to inhibit transcription in E. coli. This inhibition can be relieved by adding lactose or isopropyl-β-D-thiogalactopyranoside (IPTG).
    268..295     -  terminator     rrnB T2 terminator: transcription terminator T2 from the E. coli rrnB gene
    427..470     +  terminator     rrnB T1 terminator: Escherichia coli rrnB; transcription terminator T1 from the E. coli rrnB gene
    517..553     -  CDS            lacZα (fragment): LacZα fragment of β-galactosidase; lacZ fragment
    624..748     -  protein_bind   attR2: mutant version of attR; recombination site for the Gateway® LR reaction LR Clonase™
    750..1406    +  CDS            RAB3A: RAB3A_BOVIN - Experimental evidence at protein level: Swiss-Prot protein existence level 1. Small GTP-binding protein that plays a central role in regulated exocytosis and secretion. Controls the recruitment, tethering and docking of secretory vesicles to the plasma membrane (By similarity). Upon stimulation, switches to its active GTP-bound form, cycles to vesicles and recruits effectors such as RIMS1, RIMS2, Rabphilin-3A/RPH3A, RPH3AL or SYTL4 to help the docking of vesicules onto the plasma membrane (By similarity). Upon GTP hydrolysis by GTPase-activating protein, dissociates from the vesi
   1410..1430    -  protein_bind   attB3: mutant version of attB; core recombination site for the Gateway® BP reaction BP Clonase™
   1421..1506    -  protein_bind   attL1 (fragment): mutant version of attL; recombination site for the Gateway® LR reaction LR Clonase™
   1543..1561    -  promoter       T7 promoter: promoter for bacteriophage T7 RNA polymerase
   1695..2504    +  CDS            KanR: aminoglycoside phosphotransferase; aph(3')-Ia; confers resistance to kanamycin in bacteria or G418 (Geneticin®) in eukaryotes
   2651..3239    +  rep_origin     ori: high-copy-number ColE1/pMB1/pBR322/pUC origin of replication
