[The description below was written by a language model from this plasmid's Addgene catalogue record, the feature table of its GenBank file and pLannotate feature annotations shown in this document.]
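Description:
p3E-rab3aa is a 3,301 bp multisite Gateway 3' entry clone, built on the pDONR P2R-P3 donor backbone and catalogued among zebrafish plasmids. It is a small bacterial shuttle plasmid rather than an expression vector in its own right. It replicates in E. coli from a high-copy ColE1/pUC-type origin and is selected with kanamycin through the aph(3')-Ia aminoglycoside phosphotransferase gene. Backbone elements typical of pDONR vectors are present, including the rrnB T1 and T2 transcription terminators that insulate the cloning region from read-through, a T7 promoter, and M13 forward and reverse sequencing primer sites flanking the recombination cassette.

The payload is the zebrafish rab3aa coding sequence, which lies between the attR2 and attL3 recombination sites. The GenBank table leaves this interval unannotated, but the automated annotation places a roughly 660 bp open reading frame there, identified by similarity to mammalian RAB3A, a small GTPase involved in regulated exocytosis and the docking of secretory vesicles. No eukaryotic promoter or polyadenylation signal is annotated in the plasmid. In an LR Clonase reaction, the attR2/attL3 sites allow the insert to be combined with a 5' entry clone (typically a promoter), a middle entry clone and a destination vector, so that rab3aa occupies the 3' position. The stated purpose is 3' tagging with rab3aa, meaning the Rab is joined downstream of the middle-element sequence, for example a fluorescent protein, to give an N-terminally tagged Rab. The associated collection is described as a set of plasmids for in vivo cell biology in the zebrafish.
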