Addgene plasmid #109703: p3E-rab3aa
Purpose: Multisite gateway vector for 3' tagging with rab3aa
Depositing lab: Rob Parton. Depositing organization: University of Queensland, Institute for Molecular Bioscience. Publication: In vivo cell biological screening identifies an endocytic capture mechanism for T-tubule formation. Hall TE, Martel N, Ariotti N, Xiong Z, Lo HP, Ferguson C, Rae J, Lim YW, Parton RG. Nat Commun. 2020 Jul 24;11(1):3711. doi: 10.1038/s41467-020-17486-w. PubMed 32709891.
Backbone
  Vector backbone: pDONR p2R-p3
  Vector type: Zebrafish plasmids
Growth in bacteria
  Bacterial resistance: Kanamycin, 50 μg/mL
  Growth temperature: 37°C
  Growth strain: DH5alpha
  Copy number: High Copy
Gene/Insert
  Gene/Insert name: rab3aa
  Species: D. rerio (zebrafish)
  Entrez Gene: rab3aa (a.k.a. rab3a, zgc:92276)
  Cloning method: Gateway Cloning
Terms and licenses: Academic/Nonprofit Terms; Industry Terms: Not Available to Industry
How to cite: p3E-rab3aa was a gift from Rob Parton (Addgene plasmid # 109703 ; http://n2t.net/addgene:109703 ; RRID:Addgene_109703)
